>Addgene plasmid #60887 | single polypeptide FPX biosensor for calcium ion | addgene full sequence | sequence record 145563 | Addgene NGS result
CATTAATGAATCGGCCAACGCGCGGGGAGAGGCGGTTTGCGTATTGGGCGCTCTTCCGCTTCCTCGCTCA
CTGACTCGCTGCGCTCGGTCGTTCGGCTGCGGCGAGCGGTATCAGCTCACTCAAAGGCGGTAATACGGTT
ATCCACAGAATCAGGGGATAACGCAGGAAAGAACATGTGAGCAAAAGGCCAGCAAAAGGCCAGGAACCGT
AAAAAGGCCGCGTTGCTGGCGTTTTTCCATAGGCTCCGCCCCCCTGACGAGCATCACAAAAATCGACGCT
CAAGTCAGAGGTGGCGAAACCCGACAGGACTATAAAGATACCAGGCGTTTCCCCCTGGAAGCTCCCTCGT
GCGCTCTCCTGTTCCGACCCTGCCGCTTACCGGATACCTGTCCGCCTTTCTCCCTTCGGGAAGCGTGGCG
CTTTCTCATAGCTCACGCTATAGGTATCTCAGTTCGGTGTAGGTCGTTCGCTCCAAGCTGGGCTGTGTGC
ACGAACCCCCCGTTCAGCCCGACCGCTGCGCCTTATCCGGTAACTATCGTCTTGAGTCCAACCCGGTAAG
ACACGACTTATCGCCACTGGCAGCAGCCACTGGTAACAGGATTAGCAGAGCGAGGTATGTAGGCGGTGCT
ACAGAGTTCTTGAAGTGGTGGCCTAACTACGGCTACACTAGAAGAACAGTATTTGGTATCTGCGCTCTGC
TGAAGCCAGTTACCTTCGGAAAAAGAGTTGGTAGCTCTTGATCCGGCAAACAAACCACCGCTGGTAGCGG
TGGTTTTTTTGTTTGCAAGCAGCAGATTACGCGCAGAAAAAAAGGATCTCAAGAAGATCCTTTGATCTTT
TCTACGGGGTCTGACGCTCAGTGGAACGAAAACTCACGTTAAGGGATTTTGGTCATGAGATTATCAAAAA
GGATCTTCACCTAGATCCTTTTAAATTAAAAATGAAGTTTTAAATCAATCTAAAGTATATATGAGTAAAC
TTGGTCTGACAGTTACCAATGCTTAATCAGTGAGGCACCTATCTCAGCGATCTGTCTATTTCGTTCATCC
ATAGTTGCCTGACTCCCCGTCGTGTAGATAACTACGATACGGGAGGGCTTACCATCTGGCCCCAGTGCTG
CAATGATACCGCGAGACCCACGCTCACCGGCTCCAGATTTATCAGCAATAAACCAGCCAGCCGGAAGGGC
CGAGCGCAGAAGTGGTCCTGCAACTTTATCCGCCTCCATCCAGTCTATTAATTGTTGCCGGGAAGCTAGA
GTAAGTAGTTCGCCAGTTAATAGTTTGCGCAACGTTGTTGCCATTGCTACAGGCATCGTGGTGTCACGCT
CGTCGTTTGGTATGGCTTCATTCAGCTCCGGTTCCCAACGATCAAGGCGAGTTACATGATCCCCCATGTT
GTGCAAAAAAGCGGTTAGCTCCTTCGGTCCTCCGATCGTTGTCAGAAGTAAGTTGGCCGCAGTGTTATCA
CTCATGGTTATGGCAGCACTGCATAATTCTCTTACTGTCATGCCATCCGTAAGATGCTTTTCTGTGACTG
GTGAGTACTCAACCAAGTCATTCTGAGAATAGTGTATGCGGCGACCGAGTTGCTCTTGCCCGGCGTCAAT
ACGGGATAATACCGCGCCACATAGCAGAACTTTAAAAGTGCTCATCATTGGAAAACGTTCTTCGGGGCGA
AAACTCTCAAGGATCTTACCGCTGTTGAGATCCAGTTCGATGTAACCCACTCGTGCACCCAACTGATCTT
CAGCATCTTTTACTTTCACCAGCGTTTCTGGGTGAGCAAAAACAGGAAGGCAAAATGCCGCAAAAAAGGG
AATAAGGGCGACACGGAAATGTTGAATACTCATACTCTTCCTTTTTCAATATTATTGAAGCATTTATCAG
GGTTATTGTCTCATGAGCGGATACATATTTGAATGTATTTAGAAAAATAAACAAATAGGGGTTCCGCGCA
CATTTCCCCGAAAAGTGCCACCTGACGTCGACGGATCGGGAGATCTCCCGATCCCCTATGGTGCACTCTC
AGTACAATCTGCTCTGATGCCGCATAGTTAAGCCAGTATCTGCTCCCTGCTTGTGTGTTGGAGGTCGCTG
AGTAGTGCGCGAGCAAAATTTAAGCTACAACAAGGCAAGGCTTGACCGACAATTGCATGAAGAATCTGCT
TAGGGTTAGGCGTTTTGCGCTGCTTCGCGATGTACGGGCCAGATATACGCGTTGACATTGATTATTGACT
AGTTATTAATAGTAATCAATTACGGGGTCATTAGTTCATAGCCCATATATGGAGTTCCGCGTTACATAAC
TTACGGTAAATGGCCCGCCTGGCTGACCGCCCAACGACCCCCGCCCATTGACGTCAATAATGACGTATGT
TCCCATAGTAACGCCAATAGGGACTTTCCATTGACGTCAATGGGTGGAGTATTTACGGTAAACTGCCCAC
TTGGCAGTACATCAAGTGTATCATATGCCAAGTACGCCCCCTATTGACGTCAATGACGGTAAATGGCCCG
CCTGGCATTATGCCCAGTACATGACCTTATGGGACTTTCCTACTTGGCAGTACATCTACGTATTAGTCAT
CGCTATTACCATGGTGATGCGGTTTTGGCAGTACATCAATGGGCGTGGATAGCGGTTTGACTCACGGGGA
TTTCCAAGTCTCCACCCCATTGACGTCAATGGGAGTTTGTTTTGGCACCAAAATCAACGGGACTTTCCAA
AATGTCGTAACAACTCCGCCCCATTGACGCAAATGGGCGGTAGGCGTGTACGGTGGGAGGTCTATATAAG
CAGAGCTCTCTGGCTAACTAGAGAACCCACTGCTTACTGGCTTATCGAAATTAATACGACTCACTATAGG
GAGACCCAAGCTGGCTAGCGTGCCGCCACCATGGCCTCGAGAATGGTGAGCAAGAGCGAGGAGGTCATCA
AAGAGTTCATGCGCTTCAAGGTGCGCTTGGAGGGCTCCATGAACGGCCACGAGTTCGAGATCGAGGGCGA
GGGCGAGGGCCGCCCCTACGAGGGCACCCAGACCGCCAAGCTGAAGGTGACCAAGGGCGGCCCCCTGCCC
TTCGCCTGGGACATCCTGTCCCCCCAGATCATGTACGGCTCCAAGGCGTACGTGAAGCACCCCGCCGACG
TCCCCGATTACATGAAGCTGTCCTTCCCCGAGGGCTTCAAGTGGGAGCGCGTGATGCACTTCGAGGACGG
CGGTCTGGTGACCGTGACTCAGGACACCTCCCTGCAGGACGGCACGCTGATCTACAAGGTGAAGATGCGC
GGCACCAACTTCCCCCCCGACGGCCCCGTAATGCAGAAGAAGACCTTGGGCTGGGATTATGCCACCGAGC
GCCTGTACCCCGAAGACGGCGTGCTGAAGGGCGAGCTTCTGGGGCGCCTGAAGCTGAAGGACGGCGGCCT
CAACCTGGTGGAGTTCAAGACCATCTACATGGCCAAGAAGCCCGTGCAACTGCCCGGCTACTACTTCGTG
GACACCAAGCTGGGCATCACCTCCCACAACGAGGACTACACCATCGTGGAACAGTACGAGCGCTCCGAGG
GCCGCCACCACCTGGGGCATGGCACCGGCAGCACCGGCAGCGGCAGCTCCGGTACCGCCTCCTCCGAGGA
CAACAACATGGCCGACCAACTGACAGAAGAGCAGATTGCAGAGTTCAAAGAAGCCTTCTCATTATTGGAC
AAGGATGGGGACGGCACCATCACCACAAAGGAACTTGGCACCGCTCTGAGGTCGCTTGGACAAAACCCAA
CGGAAGCAGAATTGCAGGATATGATCAATGAAGTCGATGCTGATGGCAATGGAACGATTTACTTTCCTGA
ATTTCTTACTATGATGGCTAGAAAAATGAAGGACACAGACAGCGAAGAGGAAATCCGAGAAGCATTCCGT
GTTTTTGACAAGGATGGGAACGGCTACATCAGCGCTGCTGAATTACGTCACGTCATGACAAACCTCGGGG
AGAAGTTAACAGATGAAGAAGTTGATGAAATGATAAGGGAAGCAGATATCGATGGTGATGGCCAAGTAAA
CTATGAAGAGTTTGTACAAATGATGACAGCAAAGGGAAGCGGTGGATCCATGGTGAGCAAGAGCGAGGAG
ACCATCAAAGAGTTCATGCGCTTCAAGGTGCGCATGGAGGGCTCCATGAACGGCCACGAGTTCGAGATCG
AGGGCGAGGGCGAGGGCCGCCCCTACGAGGGCACCCAGACCGCCAAGCTGAAGGTGACCAAGGGCGGCCC
CCTGCCCTTCGCCTGGGACATCCTGTCCCCCCAGTTCATGTACGGCTCCGAGGCGTACGTGAGGCACCCC
GCCGACATCCCCGATTACAAGAAGCTGCCCTTCCCCGAGGGCTTCAAGTGGGAGCGCGTGATGAACTTCG
AAGACGGCGGTCTGGTGACCGTTACCCAGGACTCCTCCCTGCAGGACGGCACGCTGATCTGCAAGGTGAA
GATGCGCGGCACCAACTTCCCCCCCGACGGCCCCGTAATGCAGAAGAAGACCATGGGCTGGGAGGCCTCC
ACCGAGATGCTGTACCCCGAAGACGGCGTGCTGAAGGGCCATAGCTATCAGGCCCTGAAGCTGAAGGACG
GCGGCCACTACCTGGTGGAGTTCGAGACCATCTACATGGCCAAGAAGCCCGTGCAACTGCCCGGCGATTA
CTGTGTGGACACCAAGCTGGACATCACCTCCCACAACGAGGACTACACCATCGTGGAACAGTACGGGCGC
TCCGAGGGCCGCCACCGTCTGGGCATGGACGAGCGGTACAAGAGCACGGAATTCGCCACCATGAAGAGGC
GCTGGCAGAAAACAGGCCATGCTGTCCGAGCATTCGGAAGACTGAAGAAGATCTCCAGCTCCGGGGCACT
GGGGCATGGCACCGGCAGCACCGGCAGCGGCAGCTCCGGTACCATGGTGAGCAAGAGCGAGGAGGTCATC
AAAGAGTTCATGCGCTTCAAGGTGCGCTTGGAGGGCTCCATGAACGGCCACGAGTTCGAGATCGAGGGCG
AGGGCGAGGGCCGCCCTTACGAGGGCACCCAGACCGCCAAGCTGAAGGTGACCAAGGGCGGCCCCCTGCC
CTTCGCCTGGGACATCCTGTCCCCCCTGATCATGTACGGCTCCAAGATGTACGTGAAGCACCCCGCCGAC
GTCCCCGATTACATGAAGCTGTCCTTCCCCGAGGGCTTCAAGTGGGAGCGCGTGATGCACTTCGAGGACG
GCGGTCTGGTGACCGCGACACAGGACTCCTCCCTGCAGGACGGCACGCTGATCTACAAGGTGAAGATGCG
CGGCACCAACTTCCCCCCCGACGGCCCCGTAATGCAGAAGAAGACCTTGGGCTGGGATTATGCCACCGAG
CGCCTGTACCCCGAAGAAGGCGTGCTGAAGGGCGAGCTCCTGGGGCGCCTGAAGCTGAAGGACGGCGGCC
TCAACCTGGTGGAGTCCAAGACCATCTACATGGCCAAGAAGCCCGTGCAACTGCCCGGCTACTACTTCGT
GGACACCAAGCTGGACATCACCTCCCACAACGAGGACTACACCATCGTGGAACAGTACGAGCGCTCCGAG
GGCCGCCACCACCTGGGGCATGGTACAGGTAGCACAGGCAGCGGTAGCTCCTAAAAGCTTGGTAAACCGC
TGATCAGCCTCGACTGTGCCTTCTAGTTGCCAGCCATCTGTTGTTTGCCCCTCCCCCGTGCCTTCCTTGA
CCCTGGAAGGTGCCACTCCCACTGTCCTTTCCTAATAAAATGAGGAAATTGCATCGCATTGTCTGAGTAG
GTGTCATTCTATTCTGGGGGGTGGGGTGGGGCAGGACAGCAAGGGGGAGGATTGGGAAGACAATAGCAGG
CATGCTGGGGATGCGGTGGGCTCTATGGCTTCTGAGGCGGAAAGAACCAGCTGGGGCTCTAGGGGGTATC
CCC
[124 nt withheld, positions 5954-6077]
C
[91 nt withheld, positions 6079-6169]
A
[49 nt withheld, positions 6171-6219]
CCTTTGACGTTGGAGTCCACGTTCTTT
[37 nt withheld, positions 6247-6283]
ACCCTATCTCGGTCTATTCTTTTGATTTATAAGGGATTTTGCCGATTTCGGCCTATTGGTTAAAAAATGA
GCTGATTTAACAAAAATTTAACGCGAATTAATTCTGTGGAATGTGTGTCAGTTAGGGTGTGGAAAGTCCC
CAGGCTCCCCAGCAGGCAGAAGTATGCAAAGCATGCATCTCAATTAGTCAGCAACCAGGTGTGGAAAGTC
CCCAGGCTCCCCAGCAGGCAGAAGTATGCAAAGCATGCATCTCAATTAGTCAGCAACCATAGTCCCGCCC
CTAACTCCGCCCATCCCGCCCCTAACTCCGCCCAGTTCCGCCCATTCTCCGCCCCATGGCTGACTAATTT
TTTTTATTTATGCAGAGGCCGAGGCCGCCTCTGCCTCTGAGCTATTCCAGAAGTAGTGAGGAGGCTTTTT
TGGAGGCCTAGGCTTTTGCAAAAAGCTCCCGGGAGCTTGTATATCCATTTTCGGATCTGATCAAGAGACA
GGATGAGGATCGTTTCGCATGATTGAACAAGATGGATTGCACGCAGGTTCTCCGGCCGCTTGGGTGGAGA
GGCTATTCGGCTATGACTGGGCACAACAGACAATCGGCTGCTCTGATGCCGCCGTGTTCCGGCTGTCAGC
GCAGGGGCGCCCGGTTCTTTTTGTCAAGACCGACCTGTCCGGTGCCCTGAATGAACTGCAGGACGAGGCA
GCGCGGCTATCGTGGCTGGCCACGACGGGCGTTCCTTGCGCAGCTGTGCTCGACGTTGTCACTGAAGCGG
GAAGGGACTGGCTGCTATTGGGCGAAGTGCCGGGGCAGGATCTCCTGTCATCTCACCTTGCTCCTGCCGA
GAAAGTATCCATCATGGCTGATGCAATGCGGCGGCTGCATACGCTTGATCCGGCTACCTGCCCATTCGAC
CACCAAGCGAAACATCGCATCGAGCGAGCACGTACTCGGATGGAAGCCGGTCTTGTCGATCAGGATGATC
TGGACGAAGAGCATCAGGGGCTCGCGCCAGCCGAACTGTTCGCCAGGCTCAAGGCGCGCATGCCCGACGG
CGAGGATCTCGTCGTGACCCATGGCGATGCCTGCTTGCCGAATATCATGGTGGAAAATGGCCGCTTTTCT
GGATTCATCGACTGTGGCCGGCTGGGTGTGGCGGACCGCTATCAGGACATAGCGTTGGCTACCCGTGATA
TTGCTGAAGAGCTTGGCGGCGAATGGGCTGACCGCTTCCTCGTGCTTTACGGTATCGCCGCTCCCGATTC
GCAGCGCATCGCCTTCTATCGCCTTCTTGACGAGTTCTTCTGAGCGGGACTCTGGGGTTCGAAATGACCG
ACCAAGCGACGCCCAACCTGCCATCACGAGATTTCGATTCCACCGCCGCCTTCTATGAAAGGTTGGGCTT
CGGAATCGTTTTCCGGGACGCCGGCTGGATGATCCTCCAGCGCGGGGATCTCATGCTGGAGTTCTTCGCC
CACCCCAACTTGTTTATTGCAGCTTATAATGGTTACAAATAAAGCAATAGCATCACAAATTTCACAAATA
AAGCATTTTTTTCACTGCATTCTAGTTGTGGTTTGTCCAAACTCATCAATGTATCTTATCATGTCTGTAT
ACCGTCGACCTCTAGCTAGAGCTTGGCGTAATCATGGTCATAGCTGTTTCCTGTGTGAAATTGTTATCCG
CTCACAATTCCACACAACATACGAGCCGGAAGCATAAAGTGTAAAGCCTGGGGTGCCTAATGAGTGAGCT
AACTCACATTAATTGCGTTGCGCTCACTGCCCGCTTTCCAGTCGGGAAACCTGTCGTGCCAGCTG
Features (pLannotate 1.2.2; 23 found; start..end, strand, type, name):
    234..822     -  rep_origin     ori: high-copy-number ColE1/pMB1/pBR322/pUC origin of replication
    993..1853    -  CDS            AmpR: β-lactamase; bla; confers resistance to ampicillin, carbenicillin, and related antibiotics
   1854..1958    -  promoter       AmpR promoter: bla
   2017..2069    -  misc_feature   bom (fragment): basis of mobility region from pBR322
   2224..2603    +  enhancer       CMV enhancer: human cytomegalovirus immediate early enhancer
   2604..2807    +  promoter       CMV promoter: human cytomegalovirus (CMV) immediate early promoter
   2803..2836    +  LTR            5' LTR (truncated) (fragment): truncated 5' long terminal repeat (LTR) from HIV-1
   2852..2870    +  promoter       T7 promoter: promoter for bacteriophage T7 RNA polymerase
   2913..3584    +  CDS            dTomato: dimeric variant of DsRed fluorescent protein (Shaner et al., 2004) mammalian codon-optimized
   3585..3653    +  CDS            TDsmURFP (fragment): monomeric tandem dimer of a small ultra-red fluorescent protein derived from a cyanobacterial phycobiliprotein (Rodriguez et al., 2016)
   3648..4004    +  CDS            CALMA_ARBPU (fragment): Experimental evidence at protein level: Swiss-Prot protein existence level 1. Calmodulin mediates the control of a large number of enzymes, ion channels and other proteins by Ca(2+). Among the enzymes to be stimulated by the calmodulin-Ca(2+) complex are a number of protein kinases and phosphatases. From Arbacia punctulata (Punctuate sea urchin).
   4110..5615    +  CDS            RRvT: RRvT is a basic (constitutively fluorescent) red fluorescent protein published in 2016, derived from Discosoma sp.. It has very low acid sensitivity.
   5684..5908    +  polyA_signal   bGH poly(A) signal: bovine growth hormone polyadenylation signal
   5912..5933    +  promoter       SV40 promoter (fragment): SV40 enhancer and early promoter
   5954..6382    +  rep_origin     f1 ori (sequence partly withheld): f1 bacteriophage origin of replication; arrow indicates direction of (+) strand synthesis
   6396..6725    +  promoter       SV40 promoter: SV40 enhancer and early promoter
   6792..7583    +  CDS            neo: KKA2_KLEPN - Also known as kan, nptII. Experimental evidence at protein level: Swiss-Prot protein existence level 1. Resistance to kanamycin, neomycin, paromomycin, ribostamycin, butirosin and gentamicin B. From Klebsiella pneumoniae.
   7607..7765    +  CDS            ble (fragment): BLE_KLEPN - Experimental evidence at protein level: Swiss-Prot protein existence level 1. Binding protein with a strong affinity to the bleomycin family of antibiotics. Binds to CL990; an antimitotic-antibiotic compound. From Klebsiella pneumoniae.
   7760..7881    +  polyA_signal   SV40 poly(A) signal: SV40 polyadenylation signal
   7954..7970    -  protein_bind   lac operator: The lac repressor binds to the lac operator to inhibit transcription in E. coli. This inhibition can be relieved by adding lactose or isopropyl-β-D-thiogalactopyranoside (IPTG). lac repressor encoded by lacI
   7978..8008    -  promoter       lac promoter: promoter for the E. coli lac operon
   8023..8044    -  protein_bind   CAP binding site: CAP binding activates transcription in the presence of cAMP. E. coli catabolite activator protein
   8057..51      -  CDS            lacI (fragment) (across the origin): lac repressor; lacI; The lac repressor binds to the lac operator to inhibit transcription in E. coli. This inhibition can be relieved by adding lactose or isopropyl-β-D-thiogalactopyranoside (IPTG).
