[The description below was written by a language model from this plasmid's Addgene catalogue record and pLannotate feature annotations shown in this document.]
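Description:
The single polypeptide FPX biosensor for calcium ion is a mammalian expression plasmid built on a pcDNA3(+) backbone whose multiple cloning site was modified to provide a 5' XhoI and a 3' HindIII site, between which the synthetic sensor was inserted. It is propagated in E. coli through a high-copy ColE1/pUC-type origin with ampicillin selection (β-lactamase under its own promoter). An f1 origin is also present. For mammalian cells, an SV40 early promoter drives a neomycin phosphotransferase gene followed by an SV40 polyadenylation signal, allowing G418 selection of stable transfectants.

The payload is a roughly 2.8 kb open reading frame driven by the CMV immediate-early enhancer/promoter and terminated by the bGH polyadenylation signal. A T7 promoter lies just upstream of the coding sequence. According to the catalogue entry, the single chain is ordered ddRFP copy A, calmodulin, ddFP copy B, the M13 calmodulin-binding peptide, then ddGFP copy A. These are dimerization-dependent fluorescent proteins, in which an A copy becomes bright only when paired with the B partner. In the fluorescent protein exchange (FPX) design, calcium-driven association of calmodulin with M13 changes which A copy the shared B copy binds, shifting the balance of red and green emission to give a ratiometric readout.

The automated annotation labels these DsRed-derived modules by homology as dTomato and RRvT, and identifies a calmodulin fragment. Those labels are best read as the dd-protein domains rather than as separate reporters. The sequenced record is 8,098 nt, somewhat shorter than the 8,278 bp listed in the catalogue. The plasmid is used for calcium imaging in transfected mammalian cells.
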