Addgene plasmid #60887: single polypeptide FPX biosensor for calcium ion
Purpose: FPX biosensor
Depositing lab: Robert Campbell. Depositing organization: University of Alberta. Publication: Ratiometric biosensors based on dimerization-dependent fluorescent protein exchange. Ding Y, Li J, Enterina JR, Shen Y, Zhang I, Tewson PH, Mo GC, Zhang J, Quinn AM, Hughes TE, Maysinger D, Alford SC, Zhang Y, Campbell RE. Nat Methods. 2015 Jan 26. doi: 10.1038/nmeth.3261. PubMed 25622108.
Backbone
  Vector backbone: pcDNA3 (+)
  Backbone manufacturer: Invitrogen
  Backbone size w/o insert (bp): 5500
  Total vector size (bp): 8278
  Modifications to backbone: multi-cloning sites have been modified to put 5' XhoI and 3' HindIII sites in the backbone
  Vector type: Mammalian Expression
  Selectable markers: Neomycin (select with G418)
Growth in bacteria
  Bacterial resistance: Ampicillin, 100 μg/mL
  Growth temperature: 37°C
  Growth strain: DH10B
  Copy number: High Copy
Gene/Insert
  Gene/Insert name: single polypeptide FPX biosensor for calcium ion (alt names: ddRFP A-Calmodulin-ddFP B-M13-ddGFP A; dimerization dependent red or green fluorescent protein (ddRFP or ddGFP) copy A and copy B)
  Species: Synthetic; synthetic construct
  Insert size (bp): 2778
  GenBank ID: KM891585
  Promoter: CMV
  Tag / fusion protein: HindIII site (C terminal on insert)
  Cloning method: Restriction Enzyme; 5′ cloning site XhoI (not destroyed); 3′ cloning site HindIII (not destroyed)
  Sequencing primers: 5′ CMV-F; 3′ BGH-rev
Terms and licenses: Academic/Nonprofit Terms; Industry Terms: Not Available to Industry
How to cite: single polypeptide FPX biosensor for calcium ion was a gift from Robert Campbell (Addgene plasmid # 60887 ; http://n2t.net/addgene:60887 ; RRID:Addgene_60887)
