>Addgene plasmid #60887 | single polypeptide FPX biosensor for calcium ion | depositor partial sequence | sequence record 98141 | single polypeptide FPX biosensor for calcium ion sequence 2778 bps
GCCTCGAGAATGGTGAGCAAGAGCGAGGAGGTCATCAAAGAGTTCATGCGCTTCAAGGTGCGCTTGGAGG
GCTCCATGAACGGCCACGAGTTCGAGATCGAGGGCGAGGGCGAGGGCCGCCCCTACGAGGGCACCCAGAC
CGCCAAGCTGAAGGTGACCAAGGGCGGCCCCCTGCCCTTCGCCTGGGACATCCTGTCCCCCCAGATCATG
TACGGCTCCAAGGCGTACGTGAAGCACCCCGCCGACGTCCCCGATTACATGAAGCTGTCCTTCCCCGAGG
GCTTCAAGTGGGAGCGCGTGATGCACTTCGAGGACGGCGGTCTGGTGACCGTGACTCAGGACACCTCCCT
GCAGGACGGCACGCTGATCTACAAGGTGAAGATGCGCGGCACCAACTTCCCCCCCGACGGCCCCGTAATG
CAGAAGAAGACCTTGGGCTGGGATTATGCCACCGAGCGCCTGTACCCCGAAGACGGCGTGCTGAAGGGCG
AGCTTCTGGGGCGCCTGAAGCTGAAGGACGGCGGCCTCAACCTGGTGGAGTTCAAGACCATCTACATGGC
CAAGAAGCCCGTGCAACTGCCCGGCTACTACTTCGTGGACACCAAGCTGGGCATCACCTCCCACAACGAG
GACTACACCATCGTGGAACAGTACGAGCGCTCCGAGGGCCGCCACCACCTGGGGCATGGCACCGGCAGCA
CCGGCAGCGGCAGCTCCGGTACCGCCTCCTCCGAGGACAACAACATGGCCGACCAACTGACAGAAGAGCA
GATTGCAGAGTTCAAAGAAGCCTTCTCATTATTGGACAAGGATGGGGACGGCACCATCACCACAAAGGAA
CTTGGCACCGCTCTGAGGTCGCTTGGACAAAACCCAACGGAAGCAGAATTGCAGGATATGATCAATGAAG
TCGATGCTGATGGCAATGGAACGATTTACTTTCCTGAATTTCTTACTATGATGGCTAGAAAAATGAAGGA
CACAGACAGCGAAGAGGAAATCCGAGAAGCATTCCGTGTTTTTGACAAGGATGGGAACGGCTACATCAGC
GCTGCTGAATTACGTCACGTCATGACAAACCTCGGGGAGAAGTTAACAGATGAAGAAGTTGATGAAATGA
TAAGGGAAGCAGATATCGATGGTGATGGCCAAGTAAACTATGAAGAGTTTGTACAAATGATGACAGCAAA
GGGAAGCGGTGGATCCATGGTGAGCAAGAGCGAGGAGACCATCAAAGAGTTCATGCGCTTCAAGGTGCGC
ATGGAGGGCTCCATGAACGGCCACGAGTTCGAGATCGAGGGCGAGGGCGAGGGCCGCCCCTACGAGGGCA
CCCAGACCGCCAAGCTGAAGGTGACCAAGGGCGGCCCCCTGCCCTTCGCCTGGGACATCCTGTCCCCCCA
GTTCATGTACGGCTCCGAGGCGTACGTGAGGCACCCCGCCGACATCCCCGATTACAAGAAGCTGCCCTTC
CCCGAGGGCTTCAAGTGGGAGCGCGTGATGAACTTCGAAGACGGCGGTCTGGTGACCGTTACCCAGGACT
CCTCCCTGCAGGACGGCACGCTGATCTGCAAGGTGAAGATGCGCGGCACCAACTTCCCCCCCGACGGCCC
CGTAATGCAGAAGAAGACCATGGGCTGGGAGGCCTCCACCGAGATGCTGTACCCCGAAGACGGCGTGCTG
AAGGGCCATAGCTATCAGGCCCTGAAGCTGAAGGACGGCGGCCACTACCTGGTGGAGTTCGAGACCATCT
ACATGGCCAAGAAGCCCGTGCAACTGCCCGGCGATTACTGTGTGGACACCAAGCTGGACATCACCTCCCA
CAACGAGGACTACACCATCGTGGAACAGTACGGGCGCTCCGAGGGCCGCCACCGTCTGGGCATGGACGAG
CGGTACAAGAGCACGGAATTCGCCACCATGAAGAGGCGCTGGCAGAAAACAGGCCATGCTGTCCGAGCAT
TCGGAAGACTGAAGAAGATCTCCAGCTCCGGGGCACTGGGGCATGGCACCGGCAGCACCGGCAGCGGCAG
CTCCGGTACCATGGTGAGCAAGAGCGAGGAGGTCATCAAAGAGTTCATGCGCTTCAAGGTGCGCTTGGAG
GGCTCCATGAACGGCCACGAGTTCGAGATCGAGGGCGAGGGCGAGGGCCGCCCTTACGAGGGCACCCAGA
CCGCCAAGCTGAAGGTGACCAAGGGCGGCCCCCTGCCCTTCGCCTGGGACATCCTGTCCCCCCTGATCAT
GTACGGCTCCAAGATGTACGTGAAGCACCCCGCCGACGTCCCCGATTACATGAAGCTGTCCTTCCCCGAG
GGCTTCAAGTGGGAGCGCGTGATGCACTTCGAGGACGGCGGTCTGGTGACCGCGACACAGGACTCCTCCC
TGCAGGACGGCACGCTGATCTACAAGGTGAAGATGCGCGGCACCAACTTCCCCCCCGACGGCCCCGTAAT
GCAGAAGAAGACCTTGGGCTGGGATTATGCCACCGAGCGCCTGTACCCCGAAGAAGGCGTGCTGAAGGGC
GAGCTCCTGGGGCGCCTGAAGCTGAAGGACGGCGGCCTCAACCTGGTGGAGTCCAAGACCATCTACATGG
CCAAGAAGCCCGTGCAACTGCCCGGCTACTACTTCGTGGACACCAAGCTGGACATCACCTCCCACAACGA
GGACTACACCATCGTGGAACAGTACGAGCGCTCCGAGGGCCGCCACCACCTGGGGCATGGTACAGGTAGC
ACCTTAGCCTTGAAATTAGCAGGTCTTGATATCGGGAGCTAAAAGCTT
