>Addgene plasmid #60887 | single polypeptide FPX biosensor for calcium ion | addgene partial sequence | sequence record 101677 | CMV-F 5'-CGCAAATGGGCGGTAGGCGTG-3'
ACTAGAGAACCCACTGCTTACTGGCTTATCGAAATTAATACGACTCACTATAGGGAGACCCAAGCTGGCT
AGCGTGCCGCCACCATGGCCTCGAGAATGGTGAGCAAGAGCGAGGAGGTCATCAAAGAGTTCATGCGCTT
CAAGGTGCGCTTGGAGGGCTCCATGAACGGCCACGAGTTCGAGATCGAGGGCGAGGGCGAGGGCCGCCCC
TACGAGGGCACCCAGACCGCCAAGCTGAAGGTGACCAAGGGCGGCCCCCTGCCCTTCGCCTGGGACATCC
TGTCCCCCCAGATCATGTACGGCTCCAAGGCGTACGTGAAGCACCCCGCCGACGTCCCCGATTACATGAA
GCTGTCCTTCCCCGAGGGCTTCAAGTGGGAGCGCGTGATGCACTTCGAGGACGGCGGTCTGGTGACCGTG
ACTCAGGACACCTCCCTGCAGGACGGCACGCTGATCTACAAGGTGAAGATGCGCGGCACCAACTTCCCCC
CCGACGGCCCCGTAATGCAGAAGAAGACCTTGGGCTGGGATTATGCCACCGAGCGCCTGTACCCCGAAGA
CGGCGTGCTGAAGGGCGAGCTTCTGGGGCGCCTGAAGCTGAAGGACGGCGGCCTCAACCTGGTGGAGTTC
AAGACCATCTACATGGCCAAGAAGCCCGTGCAACTGCCCGGCTACTACTTCGTGGACACCAAGCTGG
