>Addgene plasmid #60887 | single polypeptide FPX biosensor for calcium ion | addgene partial sequence | sequence record 101714 | BGH-rev 5'-TAGAAGGCACAGTCGAGG-3'
CGCTGCCTGTGCTACCTGTACCATGCCCCAGGTGGTGGCGGCCCTCGGAGCGCTCGTACTGTTCCACGAT
GGTGTAGTCCTCGTTGTGGGAGGTGATGTCCAGCTTGGTGTCCACGAAGTAGTAGCCGGGCAGTTGCACG
GGCTTCTTGGCCATGTAGATGGTCTTGGACTCCACCAGGTTGAGGCCGCCGTCCTTCAGCTTCAGGCGCC
CCAGGAGCTCGCCCTTCAGCACGCCTTCTTCGGGGTACAGGCGCTCGGTGGCATAATCCCAGCCCAAGGT
CTTCTTCTGCATTACGGGGCCGTCGGGGGGGAAGTTGGTGCCGCGCATCTTCACCTTGTAGATCAGCGTG
CCGTCCTGCAGGGAGGAGTCCTGTGTCGCGGTCACCAGACCGCCGTCCTCGAAGTGCATCACGCGCTCCC
ACTTGAAGCCCTCGGGGAAGGACAGCTTCATGTAATCGGGGACGTCGGCGGGGTGCTTCACGTACATCTT
GGAGCCGTACATGATCAGGGGGGACAGGATGTCCCAGGCGAAGGGCAGGGGGCCGCCCTTGGTCACCTTC
AGCTTGGCGGTCTGGGTGCCCTCGTAAGGGCGGCCCTCGCCCTCGCCCTCGATCTCGAACTCGTGGCCGT
TCATGGAGCCCTCCAAGCGCACCTTGAAGCGCATGAACTCTTTGATGACCTCCTCGCTCTTGCTCACCAT
GGTACCGGAGCTGCCGCTGCCGGTGCTGCCGGTGCCATGCCCCAGTGCCCCGGAGCTGGAGATCTTCTTC
AGTCTTCCGAATGCTCGGACAGCATGGCCTGTTTTCTGCCAGCGCCTCTTCATGGTGGCGAATTCC
